Addgene plasmid #112675: pLenti-ABERA-P2A-Puro
Purpose: Lentivirus for constitutive expression of ABE7.10 RA (codon optimized)
Depositing lab: Lukas Dow. Depositing organization: Cornell University. Publication: Optimized base editors enable efficient editing in cells, organoids and mice. Zafra MP, Schatoff EM, Katti A, Foronda M, Breinig M, Schweitzer AY, Simon A, Han T, Goswami S, Montgomery E, Thibado J, Kastenhuber ER, Sanchez-Rivera FJ, Shi J, Vakoc CR, Lowe SW, Tschaharganeh DF, Dow LE. Nat Biotechnol. 2018 Jul 3. pii: nbt.4194. doi: 10.1038/nbt.4194. PubMed 29969439.
Backbone
  Vector backbone: Adapted from lentiCRISPRv1
  Backbone size w/o insert (bp): 6296
  Vector type: Lentiviral
  Selectable markers: Puromycin
Growth in bacteria
  Bacterial resistance: Ampicillin, 100 μg/mL
  Growth temperature: 30°C
  Growth strain: NEB Stable
  Copy number: Low Copy
Gene/Insert
  Gene/Insert name: ABERA
  Species: Synthetic
  Insert size (bp): 5415
  Mutation: D10A
  Promoter: EF1s
  Tag / fusion protein: FLAG (N terminal on backbone)
  Cloning method: Gibson Cloning
  Sequencing primers: 5′ TAAGTGCAGTAGTCGCCGTG; 3′ TTAAGAATACCAGTCAATCTTTC
Terms and licenses: Academic/Nonprofit Terms; Industry Terms: Not Available to Industry
How to cite: pLenti-ABERA-P2A-Puro was a gift from Lukas Dow (Addgene plasmid # 112675 ; http://n2t.net/addgene:112675 ; RRID:Addgene_112675)
