[The description below was written by a language model from this plasmid's Addgene catalogue record and pLannotate feature annotations shown in this document.]
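Description:
pLenti-ABERA-P2A-Puro is a lentiviral transfer plasmid, adapted from lentiCRISPRv1, for constitutive expression of a codon-optimized adenine base editor (ABE7.10 "RA") in mammalian cells. The viral portion has a third-generation, self-inactivating layout: an RSV promoter drives a truncated HIV-1 5' LTR, followed by the Ψ packaging signal with a gag fragment, the Rev response element and a cPPT/CTS, and it ends in a ΔU3 3' LTR. These elements allow the genomic RNA to be packaged when helper functions are supplied in trans, and the integrated provirus lacks LTR promoter activity. In bacteria the plasmid is maintained through a ColE1/pUC-type origin and ampicillin resistance. The catalogue entry lists it as low copy. The backbone also contains an f1 ori, SV40 ori and poly(A) signal, and remnants of lac, T7 and T3 sequences.

The payload is expressed from the short EF-1α core promoter (EF1s). The roughly 5.4 kb synthetic insert encodes two tandem copies of E. coli-derived TadA adenosine deaminase fused to Streptococcus pyogenes Cas9 carrying the D10A mutation, which makes it a nickase. When directed by a guide RNA, this fusion converts A•T to G•C base pairs without making double-strand breaks. The record lists an N-terminal FLAG tag, though it is not annotated in the feature tables. According to the construct name, a P2A self-cleaving peptide links the editor to puromycin N-acetyltransferase, so a single transcript supplies both the editor and the marker for selecting transduced cells. A downstream WPRE enhances expression. No guide RNA cassette is annotated, so a guide would presumably have to be supplied separately. The two sequence records are the same length and differ only in their starting coordinate.
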