Features (pLannotate 1.2.2; 29 found; start..end, strand, type, name):
      5..231     +  promoter       RSV promoter: Rous sarcoma virus enhancer/promoter
    232..412     +  LTR            5' LTR (truncated): truncated 5' long terminal repeat (LTR) from HIV-1
    459..584     +  misc_feature   HIV-1 Ψ: packaging signal of human immunodeficiency virus type 1
    568..931     +  CDS            HIV-1 gag (fragment): gag protein from human immunodeficiency virus 1; gag
   1077..1310    +  misc_feature   RRE: The Rev response element (RRE) of HIV-1 allows for Rev-dependent mRNA export from the nucleus to the cytoplasm.
   1687..1713    +  CDS            Rev (fragment): human immunodeficiency virus 1 (HIV-1) Rev protein; rev; enhances nuclear export of unspliced and incompletely spliced viral mRNAs
   1723..1840    +  misc_feature   cPPT/CTS: central polypurine tract and central termination sequence of HIV-1
   1909..2120    +  promoter       EF-1α core promoter: core promoter for human elongation factor EF-1α
   2224..2700    +  CDS            tadA: TADA_ECOLI - Also known as yfhC. Experimental evidence at protein level: Swiss-Prot protein existence level 1. Catalyzes the deamination of adenosine to inosine at the wobble position 34 of tRNA(Arg2). Essential for cell viability. From Escherichia coli (strain K12).
   2821..3312    +  CDS            tadA: TADA_ECOLI - Also known as yfhC. Experimental evidence at protein level: Swiss-Prot protein existence level 1. Catalyzes the deamination of adenosine to inosine at the wobble position 34 of tRNA(Arg2). Essential for cell viability. From Escherichia coli (strain K12).
   3412..5013    +  CDS            dCas9(N): N-terminal portion of catalytically inactive Streptococcus pyogenes dCas9 carrying the D10A mutation (Zetsche et al., 2015)
   5014..7512    +  CDS            Cas9(C): C-terminal portion of Streptococcus pyogenes Cas9 (Zetsche et al., 2015)
   7633..8232    +  CDS            PuroR (fragment): puromycin N-acetyltransferase; pac from Streptomyces; confers resistance to puromycin
   8248..8836    +  misc_feature   WPRE: woodchuck hepatitis virus posttranscriptional regulatory element
   8887..8906    +  misc_feature   cPPT/CTS (fragment): central polypurine tract and central termination sequence of HIV-1
   8908..9141    +  LTR            3' LTR (ΔU3): self-inactivating 3' long terminal repeat (LTR) from HIV-1
   9219..9340    +  polyA_signal   SV40 poly(A) signal: SV40 polyadenylation signal
   9380..9515    +  rep_origin     SV40 ori: SV40 origin of replication
   9536..9554    -  promoter       T7 promoter: promoter for bacteriophage T7 RNA polymerase
   9562..9717    +  CDS            lacZα (fragment): LacZα fragment of β-galactosidase; lacZ fragment
   9722..10150   +  rep_origin     f1 ori (sequence partly withheld): f1 bacteriophage origin of replication; arrow indicates direction of (+) strand synthesis
  10203..10307   +  promoter       AmpR promoter: bla
  10308..11168   +  CDS            AmpR: β-lactamase; bla; confers resistance to ampicillin, carbenicillin, and related antibiotics
  11339..11927   +  rep_origin     ori: high-copy-number ColE1/pMB1/pBR322/pUC origin of replication
  12110..12202   +  CDS            lacI (fragment): lac repressor; lacI; The lac repressor binds to the lac operator to inhibit transcription in E. coli. This inhibition can be relieved by adding lactose or isopropyl-β-D-thiogalactopyranoside (IPTG).
  12215..12236   +  protein_bind   CAP binding site: CAP binding activates transcription in the presence of cAMP. E. coli catabolite activator protein
  12251..12281   +  promoter       lac promoter: promoter for the E. coli lac operon
  12285..12307   +  protein_bind   lac operator (fragment): The lac repressor binds to the lac operator to inhibit transcription in E. coli. This inhibition can be relieved by adding lactose or isopropyl-β-D-thiogalactopyranoside (IPTG). lac repressor encoded by lacI
  12350..12368   +  promoter       T3 promoter: promoter for bacteriophage T3 RNA polymerase
>Addgene plasmid #112675 | pLenti-ABERA-P2A-Puro | depositor full sequence | sequence record 212263 | pLenti-ABERA-P2A-Puro sequence 12391 bps
TTAATGTAGTCTTATGCAATACTCTTGTAGTCTTGCAACATGGTAACGATGAGTTAGCAACATGCCTTAC
AAGGAGAGAAAAAGCACCGTGCATGCCGATTGGTGGAAGTAAGGTGGTACGATCGTGCCTTATTAGGAAG
GCAACAGACGGGTCTGACATGGATTGGACGAACCACTGAATTGCCGCATTGCAGAGATATTGTATTTAAG
TGCCTAGCTCGATACATAAACGGGTCTCTCTGGTTAGACCAGATCTGAGCCTGGGAGCTCTCTGGCTAAC
TAGGGAACCCACTGCTTAAGCCTCAATAAAGCTTGCCTTGAGTGCTTCAAGTAGTGTGTGCCCGTCTGTT
GTGTGACTCTGGTAACTAGAGATCCCTCAGACCCTTTTAGTCAGTGTGGAAAATCTCTAGCAGTGGCGCC
CGAACAGGGACTTGAAAGCGAAAGGGAAACCAGAGGAGCTCTCTCGACGCAGGACTCGGCTTGCTGAAGC
GCGCACGGCAAGAGGCGAGGGGCGGCGACTGGTGAGTACGCCAAAAATTTTGACTAGCGGAGGCTAGAAG
GAGAGAGATGGGTGCGAGAGCGTCAGTATTAAGCGGGGGAGAATTAGATCGCGATGGGAAAAAATTCGGT
TAAGGCCAGGGGGAAAGAAAAAATATAAATTAAAACATATAGTATGGGCAAGCAGGGAGCTAGAACGATT
CGCAGTTAATCCTGGCCTGTTAGAAACATCAGAAGGCTGTAGACAAATACTGGGACAGCTACAACCATCC
CTTCAGACAGGATCAGAAGAACTTAGATCATTATATAATACAGTAGCAACCCTCTATTGTGTGCATCAAA
GGATAGAGATAAAAGACACCAAGGAAGCTTTAGACAAGATAGAGGAAGAGCAAAACAAAAGTAAGACCAC
CGCACAGCAAGCGGCCGCTGATCTTCAGACCTGGAGGAGGAGATATGAGGGACAATTGGAGAAGTGAATT
ATATAAATATAAAGTAGTAAAAATTGAACCATTAGGAGTAGCACCCACCAAGGCAAAGAGAAGAGTGGTG
CAGAGAGAAAAAAGAGCAGTGGGAATAGGAGCTTTGTTCCTTGGGTTCTTGGGAGCAGCAGGAAGCACTA
TGGGCGCAGCGTCAATGACGCTGACGGTACAGGCCAGACAATTATTGTCTGGTATAGTGCAGCAGCAGAA
CAATTTGCTGAGGGCTATTGAGGCGCAACAGCATCTGTTGCAACTCACAGTCTGGGGCATCAAGCAGCTC
CAGGCAAGAATCCTGGCTGTGGAAAGATACCTAAAGGATCAACAGCTCCTGGGGATTTGGGGTTGCTCTG
GAAAACTCATTTGCACCACTGCTGTGCCTTGGAATGCTAGTTGGAGTAATAAATCTCTGGAACAGATTTG
GAATCACACGACCTGGATGGAGTGGGACAGAGAAATTAACAATTACACAAGCTTAATACACTCCTTAATT
GAAGAATCGCAAAACCAGCAAGAAAAGAATGAACAAGAATTATTGGAATTAGATAAATGGGCAAGTTTGT
GGAATTGGTTTAACATAACAAATTGGCTGTGGTATATAAAATTATTCATAATGATAGTAGGAGGCTTGGT
AGGTTTAAGAATAGTTTTTGCTGTACTTTCTATAGTGAATAGAGTTAGGCAGGGATATTCACCATTATCG
TTTCAGACCCACCTCCCAACCCCGAGGGGACCCAGACCACAATTTTAAAAGAAAAGGGGGGATTGGGGGG
TACAGTGCAGGGGAAAGAATAGTAGACATAATAGCAACAGACATACAAACTAAAGAATTACAAAAACAAA
TTACAAAAATTCAAAATTTTCGGGTTTATTACAGGGACAGCAGAGATCCACTTTGGCGCCGGCTCGAGTG
GCTCCGGTGCCCGTCAGTGGGCAGAGCGCACATCGCCCACAGTCCCCGAGAAGTTGGGGGGAGGGGTCGG
CAATTGAACCGGTGCCTAGAGAAGGTGGCGCGGGGTAAACTGGGAAAGTGATGTCGTGTACTGGCTCCGC
CTTTTTCCCGAGGGTGGGGGAGAACCGTATATAAGTGCAGTAGTCGCCGTGAACGTTCTTTTTCGCAACG
GGTTTGCCGCCAGAACACAGGTGTCGTGACGCGGGATCCGCCACCATGGATTACAAAGACGATGACGATA
AGATGGCCCCAAAGAAGAAGCGGAAGGTCGGTATCCACGGAGTCCCAGCAGCCAGTGAGGTCGAATTTAG
TCATGAGTATTGGATGAGACACGCCCTGACCCTTGCAAAACGCGCCTGGGATGAAAGGGAAGTCCCTGTG
GGGGCCGTCCTTGTCCATAATAATCGAGTGATTGGAGAGGGCTGGAATCGCCCTATTGGAAGGCACGACC
CCACTGCACACGCAGAGATTATGGCTCTCCGACAGGGTGGACTGGTAATGCAGAATTACCGGCTGATCGA
CGCCACCCTCTATGTCACTCTTGAACCCTGTGTAATGTGCGCTGGCGCCATGATCCACAGCAGAATAGGA
AGAGTCGTCTTCGGCGCTAGAGATGCTAAAACTGGAGCTGCAGGGAGTTTGATGGATGTACTCCACCACC
CCGGGATGAATCATCGGGTGGAGATAACCGAAGGAATCCTGGCTGATGAATGCGCTGCTCTGTTGAGCGA
TTTCTTTAGGATGAGGAGGCAGGAGATTAAGGCACAAAAGAAAGCTCAGAGCTCTACTGACAGTGGGGGG
AGTTCCGGTGGATCTAGTGGTAGCGAGACACCCGGGACTTCCGAAAGTGCTACCCCAGAATCATCCGGGG
GGAGTTCAGGCGGAAGTTCTGAAGTAGAGTTCTCTCACGAGTATTGGATGCGCCACGCACTGACACTGGC
TAAGCGGGCAAGGGACGAACGAGAAGTCCCAGTCGGGGCTGTCCTCGTCTTGAATAATAGAGTTATTGGG
GAGGGGTGGAACCGAGCTATTGGACTGCATGACCCAACTGCACACGCTGAAATTATGGCCTTGAGACAGG
GCGGTCTCGTAATGCAGAATTATAGATTGATAGATGCTACTTTGTATGTGACTTTCGAGCCATGCGTCAT
GTGTGCCGGGGCAATGATCCACAGCAGAATTGGAAGGGTTGTATTCGGCGTCCGAAACGCTAAGACCGGG
GCTGCCGGGTCTCTCATGGACGTCCTTCACTATCCTGGTATGAATCACCGAGTGGAAATTACCGAAGGAA
TCCTCGCTGACGAATGCGCAGCCCTCCTCTGTTATTTCTTTCGGATGCCAAGACAGGTCTTTAATGCTCA
GAAGAAAGCTCAGTCCTCCACTGACTCAGGTGGCTCCAGCGGTGGAAGCTCAGGATCTGAGACCCCAGGA
ACATCTGAGTCAGCCACTCCTGAATCCTCAGGTGGTAGCTCTGGGGGGTCTGACAAGAAGTACAGCATCG
GCCTGGCCATCGGCACCAACTCTGTGGGCTGGGCCGTGATCACCGACGAGTACAAGGTGCCCAGCAAGAA
ATTCAAGGTGCTGGGCAACACCGACCGGCACAGCATCAAGAAGAACCTGATCGGAGCCCTGCTGTTCGAC
AGCGGCGAAACAGCCGAGGCCACCCGGCTGAAGAGAACCGCCAGAAGAAGATACACCAGACGGAAGAACC
GGATCTGCTATCTGCAAGAGATCTTCAGCAACGAGATGGCCAAGGTGGACGACAGCTTCTTCCACAGACT
GGAAGAGTCCTTCCTGGTGGAAGAGGATAAGAAGCACGAGCGGCACCCCATCTTCGGCAACATCGTGGAC
GAGGTGGCCTACCACGAGAAGTACCCCACCATCTACCACCTGAGAAAGAAACTGGTGGACAGCACCGACA
AGGCCGACCTGCGGCTGATCTATCTGGCCCTGGCCCACATGATCAAGTTCCGGGGCCACTTCCTGATCGA
GGGCGACCTGAACCCCGACAACAGCGACGTGGACAAGCTGTTCATCCAGCTGGTGCAGACCTACAACCAG
CTGTTCGAGGAAAACCCCATCAACGCCAGCGGCGTGGACGCCAAGGCCATCCTGTCTGCCAGACTGAGCA
AGAGCAGACGGCTGGAAAATCTGATCGCCCAGCTGCCCGGCGAGAAGAAGAATGGCCTGTTCGGAAACCT
GATTGCCCTGAGCCTGGGCCTGACCCCCAACTTCAAGAGCAACTTCGACCTGGCCGAGGATGCCAAACTG
CAGCTGAGCAAGGACACCTACGACGACGACCTGGACAACCTGCTGGCCCAGATCGGCGACCAGTACGCCG
ACCTGTTTCTGGCCGCCAAGAACCTGTCCGACGCCATCCTGCTGAGCGACATCCTGAGAGTGAACACCGA
GATCACCAAGGCCCCCCTGAGCGCCTCTATGATCAAGAGATACGACGAGCACCACCAGGACCTGACCCTG
CTGAAAGCTCTCGTGCGGCAGCAGCTGCCTGAGAAGTACAAAGAGATTTTCTTCGACCAGAGCAAGAACG
GCTACGCCGGCTACATTGACGGCGGAGCCAGCCAGGAAGAGTTCTACAAGTTCATCAAGCCCATCCTGGA
AAAGATGGACGGCACCGAGGAACTGCTCGTGAAGCTGAACAGAGAGGACCTGCTGCGGAAGCAGCGGACC
TTCGACAACGGCAGCATCCCCCACCAGATCCACCTGGGAGAGCTGCACGCCATTCTGCGGCGGCAGGAAG
ATTTTTACCCATTCCTGAAGGACAACCGGGAAAAGATCGAGAAGATCCTGACCTTCCGCATCCCCTACTA
CGTGGGCCCTCTGGCCAGGGGAAACAGCAGATTCGCCTGGATGACCAGAAAGAGCGAGGAAACCATCACC
CCCTGGAACTTCGAGGAAGTGGTGGACAAGGGCGCTTCCGCCCAGAGCTTCATCGAGCGGATGACCAACT
TCGATAAGAACCTGCCCAACGAGAAGGTGCTGCCCAAGCACAGCCTGCTGTACGAGTACTTCACCGTGTA
TAACGAGCTGACCAAAGTGAAATACGTGACCGAGGGAATGAGAAAGCCCGCCTTCCTGAGCGGCGAGCAG
AAAAAGGCCATCGTGGACCTGCTGTTCAAGACCAACCGGAAAGTGACCGTGAAGCAGCTGAAAGAGGACT
ACTTCAAGAAAATCGAGTGCTTCGACTCCGTGGAAATCTCCGGCGTGGAAGATCGGTTCAACGCCTCCCT
GGGCACATACCACGATCTGCTGAAAATTATCAAGGACAAGGACTTCCTGGACAATGAGGAAAACGAGGAC
ATTCTGGAAGATATCGTGCTGACCCTGACACTGTTTGAGGACAGAGAGATGATCGAGGAACGGCTGAAAA
CCTATGCCCACCTGTTCGACGACAAAGTGATGAAGCAGCTGAAGCGGCGGAGATACACCGGCTGGGGCAG
GCTGAGCCGGAAGCTGATCAACGGCATCCGGGACAAGCAGTCCGGCAAGACAATCCTGGATTTCCTGAAG
TCCGACGGCTTCGCCAACAGAAACTTCATGCAGCTGATCCACGACGACAGCCTGACCTTTAAAGAGGACA
TCCAGAAAGCCCAGGTGTCCGGCCAGGGCGATAGCCTGCACGAGCACATTGCCAATCTGGCCGGCAGCCC
CGCCATTAAGAAGGGCATCCTGCAGACAGTGAAGGTGGTGGACGAGCTCGTGAAAGTGATGGGCCGGCAC
AAGCCCGAGAACATCGTGATCGAAATGGCCAGAGAGAACCAGACCACCCAGAAGGGACAGAAGAACAGCC
GCGAGAGAATGAAGCGGATCGAAGAGGGCATCAAAGAGCTGGGCAGCCAGATCCTGAAAGAACACCCCGT
GGAAAACACCCAGCTGCAGAACGAGAAGCTGTACCTGTACTACCTGCAGAATGGGCGGGATATGTACGTG
GACCAGGAACTGGACATCAACCGGCTGTCCGACTACGATGTGGACCATATCGTGCCTCAGAGCTTTCTGA
AGGACGACTCCATCGACAACAAGGTGCTGACCAGAAGCGACAAGAACCGGGGCAAGAGCGACAACGTGCC
CTCCGAAGAGGTCGTGAAGAAGATGAAGAACTACTGGCGGCAGCTGCTGAACGCCAAGCTGATTACCCAG
AGAAAGTTCGACAATCTGACCAAGGCCGAGAGAGGCGGCCTGAGCGAACTGGATAAGGCCGGCTTCATCA
AGAGACAGCTGGTGGAAACCCGGCAGATCACAAAGCACGTGGCACAGATCCTGGACTCCCGGATGAACAC
TAAGTACGACGAGAATGACAAGCTGATCCGGGAAGTGAAAGTGATCACCCTGAAGTCCAAGCTGGTGTCC
GATTTCCGGAAGGATTTCCAGTTTTACAAAGTGCGCGAGATCAACAACTACCACCACGCCCACGACGCCT
ACCTGAACGCCGTCGTGGGAACCGCCCTGATCAAAAAGTACCCTAAGCTGGAAAGCGAGTTCGTGTACGG
CGACTACAAGGTGTACGACGTGCGGAAGATGATCGCCAAGAGCGAGCAGGAAATCGGCAAGGCTACCGCC
AAGTACTTCTTCTACAGCAACATCATGAACTTTTTCAAGACCGAGATTACCCTGGCCAACGGCGAGATCC
GGAAGCGGCCTCTGATCGAGACAAACGGCGAAACCGGGGAGATCGTGTGGGATAAGGGCCGGGATTTTGC
CACCGTGCGGAAAGTGCTGAGCATGCCCCAAGTGAATATCGTGAAAAAGACCGAGGTGCAGACAGGCGGC
TTCAGCAAAGAGTCTATCCTGCCCAAGAGGAACAGCGATAAGCTGATCGCCAGAAAGAAGGACTGGGACC
CTAAGAAGTACGGCGGCTTCGACAGCCCCACCGTGGCCTATTCTGTGCTGGTGGTGGCCAAAGTGGAAAA
GGGCAAGTCCAAGAAACTGAAGAGTGTGAAAGAGCTGCTGGGGATCACCATCATGGAAAGAAGCAGCTTC
GAGAAGAATCCCATCGACTTTCTGGAAGCCAAGGGCTACAAAGAAGTGAAAAAGGACCTGATCATCAAGC
TGCCTAAGTACTCCCTGTTCGAGCTGGAAAACGGCCGGAAGAGAATGCTGGCCTCTGCCGGCGAACTGCA
GAAGGGAAACGAACTGGCCCTGCCCTCCAAATATGTGAACTTCCTGTACCTGGCCAGCCACTATGAGAAG
CTGAAGGGCTCCCCCGAGGATAATGAGCAGAAACAGCTGTTTGTGGAACAGCACAAGCACTACCTGGACG
AGATCATCGAGCAGATCAGCGAGTTCTCCAAGAGAGTGATCCTGGCCGACGCTAATCTGGACAAAGTGCT
GTCCGCCTACAACAAGCACCGGGATAAGCCCATCAGAGAGCAGGCCGAGAATATCATCCACCTGTTTACC
CTGACCAATCTGGGAGCCCCTGCCGCCTTCAAGTACTTTGACACCACCATCGACCGGAAGAGGTACACCA
GCACCAAAGAGGTGCTGGACGCCACCCTGATCCACCAGAGCATCACCGGCCTGTACGAGACACGGATCGA
CCTGTCTCAGCTGGGAGGCGACAAGCGTCCTGCTGCTACTAAGAAAGCTGGTCAAGCTAAGAAAAAGAAA
GCTAGCGGCAGCGGCGCCACCAACTTCAGCCTGCTGAAGCAGGCCGGCGACGTGGAGGAGAACCCCGGCC
CCATGACCGAGTACAAGCCCACGGTGCGCCTCGCCACCCGCGACGACGTCCCCAGGGCCGTACGCACCCT
CGCCGCCGCGTTCGCCGACTACCCCGCCACGCGCCACACCGTCGATCCGGACCGCCACATCGAGCGGGTC
ACCGAGCTGCAAGAACTCTTCCTCACGCGCGTCGGGCTCGACATCGGCAAGGTGTGGGTCGCGGACGACG
GCGCGGCCGTGGCGGTCTGGACCACGCCGGAGAGCGTCGAAGCGGGGGCGGTGTTCGCCGAGATCGGCCC
GCGCATGGCCGAGTTGAGCGGTTCCCGGCTGGCCGCGCAGCAACAGATGGAAGGCCTCCTGGCGCCGCAC
CGGCCCAAGGAGCCCGCGTGGTTCCTGGCCACCGTCGGAGTCTCGCCCGACCACCAGGGCAAGGGTCTGG
GCAGCGCCGTCGTGCTCCCCGGAGTGGAGGCGGCCGAGCGCGCCGGGGTGCCCGCCTTCCTGGAGACCTC
CGCGCCCCGCAACCTCCCCTTCTACGAGCGGCTCGGCTTCACCGTCACCGCCGACGTCGAGGTGCCCGAA
GGACCGCGCACCTGGTGCATGACCCGCAAGCCCGGTGCCTGAACGCGTTAAGTCGACAATCAACCTCTGG
ATTACAAAATTTGTGAAAGATTGACTGGTATTCTTAACTATGTTGCTCCTTTTACGCTATGTGGATACGC
TGCTTTAATGCCTTTGTATCATGCTATTGCTTCCCGTATGGCTTTCATTTTCTCCTCCTTGTATAAATCC
TGGTTGCTGTCTCTTTATGAGGAGTTGTGGCCCGTTGTCAGGCAACGTGGCGTGGTGTGCACTGTGTTTG
CTGACGCAACCCCCACTGGTTGGGGCATTGCCACCACCTGTCAGCTCCTTTCCGGGACTTTCGCTTTCCC
CCTCCCTATTGCCACGGCGGAACTCATCGCCGCCTGCCTTGCCCGCTGCTGGACAGGGGCTCGGCTGTTG
GGCACTGACAATTCCGTGGTGTTGTCGGGGAAATCATCGTCCTTTCCTTGGCTGCTCGCCTGTGTTGCCA
CCTGGATTCTGCGCGGGACGTCCTTCTGCTACGTCCCTTCGGCCCTCAATCCAGCGGACCTTCCTTCCCG
CGGCCTGCTGCCGGCTCTGCGGCCTCTTCCGCGTCTTCGCCTTCGCCCTCAGACGAGTCGGATCTCCCTT
TGGGCCGCCTCCCCGCGTCGACTTTAAGACCAATGACTTACAAGGCAGCTGTAGATCTTAGCCACTTTTT
AAAAGAAAAGGGGGGACTGGAAGGGCTAATTCACTCCCAACGAAGACAAGATCTGCTTTTTGCTTGTACT
GGGTCTCTCTGGTTAGACCAGATCTGAGCCTGGGAGCTCTCTGGCTAACTAGGGAACCCACTGCTTAAGC
CTCAATAAAGCTTGCCTTGAGTGCTTCAAGTAGTGTGTGCCCGTCTGTTGTGTGACTCTGGTAACTAGAG
ATCCCTCAGACCCTTTTAGTCAGTGTGGAAAATCTCTAGCAGTACGTATAGTAGTTCATGTCATCTTATT
ATTCAGTATTTATAACTTGCAAAGAAATGAATATCAGAGAGTGAGAGGAACTTGTTTATTGCAGCTTATA
ATGGTTACAAATAAAGCAATAGCATCACAAATTTCACAAATAAAGCATTTTTTTCACTGCATTCTAGTTG
TGGTTTGTCCAAACTCATCAATGTATCTTATCATGTCTGGCTCTAGCTATCCCGCCCCTAACTCCGCCCA
TCCCGCCCCTAACTCCGCCCAGTTCCGCCCATTCTCCGCCCCATGGCTGACTAATTTTTTTTATTTATGC
AGAGGCCGAGGCCGCCTCGGCCTCTGAGCTATTCCAGAAGTAGTGAGGAGGCTTTTTTGGAGGCCTAGGG
ACGTACCCAATTCGCCCTATAGTGAGTCGTATTACGCGCGCTCACTGGCCGTCGTTTTACAACGTCGTGA
CTGGGAAAACCCTGGCGTTACCCAACTTAATCGCCTTGCAGCACATCCCCCTTTCGCCAGCTGGCGTAAT
AGCGAAGAGGCCCGCACCGATCGCCCTTCCCAACAGTTGCGCAGCCTGAATGGCGAATGGG
[124 nt withheld, positions 9722-9845]
C
[91 nt withheld, positions 9847-9937]
A
[49 nt withheld, positions 9939-9987]
CCTTTGACGTTGGAGTCCACGTTCTTT
[37 nt withheld, positions 10015-10051]
ACCCTATCTCGGTCTATTCTTTTGATTTATAAGGGATTTTGCCGATTTCGGCCTATTGGTTAAAAAATGA
GCTGATTTAACAAAAATTTAACGCGAATTTTAACAAAATATTAACGCTTACAATTTAGGTGGCACTTTTC
GGGGAAATGTGCGCGGAACCCCTATTTGTTTATTTTTCTAAATACATTCAAATATGTATCCGCTCATGAG
ACAATAACCCTGATAAATGCTTCAATAATATTGAAAAAGGAAGAGTATGAGTATTCAACATTTCCGTGTC
GCCCTTATTCCCTTTTTTGCGGCATTTTGCCTTCCTGTTTTTGCTCACCCAGAAACGCTGGTGAAAGTAA
AAGATGCTGAAGATCAGTTGGGTGCACGAGTGGGTTACATCGAACTGGATCTCAACAGCGGTAAGATCCT
TGAGAGTTTTCGCCCCGAAGAACGTTTTCCAATGATGAGCACTTTTAAAGTTCTGCTATGTGGCGCGGTA
TTATCCCGTATTGACGCCGGGCAAGAGCAACTCGGTCGCCGCATACACTATTCTCAGAATGACTTGGTTG
AGTACTCACCAGTCACAGAAAAGCATCTTACGGATGGCATGACAGTAAGAGAATTATGCAGTGCTGCCAT
AACCATGAGTGATAACACTGCGGCCAACTTACTTCTGACAACGATCGGAGGACCGAAGGAGCTAACCGCT
TTTTTGCACAACATGGGGGATCATGTAACTCGCCTTGATCGTTGGGAACCGGAGCTGAATGAAGCCATAC
CAAACGACGAGCGTGACACCACGATGCCTGTAGCAATGGCAACAACGTTGCGCAAACTATTAACTGGCGA
ACTACTTACTCTAGCTTCCCGGCAACAATTAATAGACTGGATGGAGGCGGATAAAGTTGCAGGACCACTT
CTGCGCTCGGCCCTTCCGGCTGGCTGGTTTATTGCTGATAAATCTGGAGCCGGTGAGCGTGGGTCTCGCG
GTATCATTGCAGCACTGGGGCCAGATGGTAAGCCCTCCCGTATCGTAGTTATCTACACGACGGGGAGTCA
GGCAACTATGGATGAACGAAATAGACAGATCGCTGAGATAGGTGCCTCACTGATTAAGCATTGGTAACTG
TCAGACCAAGTTTACTCATATATACTTTAGATTGATTTAAAACTTCATTTTTAATTTAAAAGGATCTAGG
TGAAGATCCTTTTTGATAATCTCATGACCAAAATCCCTTAACGTGAGTTTTCGTTCCACTGAGCGTCAGA
CCCCGTAGAAAAGATCAAAGGATCTTCTTGAGATCCTTTTTTTCTGCGCGTAATCTGCTGCTTGCAAACA
AAAAAACCACCGCTACCAGCGGTGGTTTGTTTGCCGGATCAAGAGCTACCAACTCTTTTTCCGAAGGTAA
CTGGCTTCAGCAGAGCGCAGATACCAAATACTGTTCTTCTAGTGTAGCCGTAGTTAGGCCACCACTTCAA
GAACTCTGTAGCACCGCCTACATACCTCGCTCTGCTAATCCTGTTACCAGTGGCTGCTGCCAGTGGCGAT
AAGTCGTGTCTTACCGGGTTGGACTCAAGACGATAGTTACCGGATAAGGCGCAGCGGTCGGGCTGAACGG
GGGGTTCGTGCACACAGCCCAGCTTGGAGCGAACGACCTACACCGAACTGAGATACCTACAGCGTGAGCT
ATGAGAAAGCGCCACGCTTCCCGAAGGGAGAAAGGCGGACAGGTATCCGGTAAGCGGCAGGGTCGGAACA
GGAGAGCGCACGAGGGAGCTTCCAGGGGGAAACGCCTGGTATCTTTATAGTCCTGTCGGGTTTCGCCACC
TCTGACTTGAGCGTCGATTTTTGTGATGCTCGTCAGGGGGGCGGAGCCTATGGAAAAACGCCAGCAACGC
GGCCTTTTTACGGTTCCTGGCCTTTTGCTGGCCTTTTGCTCACATGTTCTTTCCTGCGTTATCCCCTGAT
TCTGTGGATAACCGTATTACCGCCTTTGAGTGAGCTGATACCGCTCGCCGCAGCCGAACGACCGAGCGCA
GCGAGTCAGTGAGCGAGGAAGCGGAAGAGCGCCCAATACGCAAACCGCCTCTCCCCGCGCGTTGGCCGAT
TCATTAATGCAGCTGGCACGACAGGTTTCCCGACTGGAAAGCGGGCAGTGAGCGCAACGCAATTAATGTG
AGTTAGCTCACTCATTAGGCACCCCAGGCTTTACACTTTATGCTTCCGGCTCGTATGTTGTGTGGAATTG
TGAGCGGATAACAATTTCACACAGGAAACAGCTATGACCATGATTACGCCAAGCGCGCAATTAACCCTCA
CTAAAGGGAACAAAAGCTGGAGCTGCAAGC
