Features (pLannotate 1.2.2; 29 found; start..end, strand, type, name):
    104..580     +  CDS            tadA: TADA_ECOLI - Also known as yfhC. Experimental evidence at protein level: Swiss-Prot protein existence level 1. Catalyzes the deamination of adenosine to inosine at the wobble position 34 of tRNA(Arg2). Essential for cell viability. From Escherichia coli (strain K12).
    701..1192    +  CDS            tadA: TADA_ECOLI - Also known as yfhC. Experimental evidence at protein level: Swiss-Prot protein existence level 1. Catalyzes the deamination of adenosine to inosine at the wobble position 34 of tRNA(Arg2). Essential for cell viability. From Escherichia coli (strain K12).
   1292..3007    +  CDS            Cas9(N): N-terminal portion of Streptococcus pyogenes Cas9 (Zetsche et al., 2015)
   2894..5392    +  CDS            Cas9(C): C-terminal portion of Streptococcus pyogenes Cas9 (Zetsche et al., 2015)
   5513..6112    +  CDS            PuroR (fragment): puromycin N-acetyltransferase; pac from Streptomyces; confers resistance to puromycin
   6128..6716    +  misc_feature   WPRE: woodchuck hepatitis virus posttranscriptional regulatory element
   6767..6786    +  misc_feature   cPPT/CTS (fragment): central polypurine tract and central termination sequence of HIV-1
   6788..7021    +  LTR            3' LTR (ΔU3): self-inactivating 3' long terminal repeat (LTR) from HIV-1
   7099..7220    +  polyA_signal   SV40 poly(A) signal: SV40 polyadenylation signal
   7260..7395    +  rep_origin     SV40 ori: SV40 origin of replication
   7416..7434    -  promoter       T7 promoter: promoter for bacteriophage T7 RNA polymerase
   7442..7597    +  CDS            lacZα (fragment): LacZα fragment of β-galactosidase; lacZ fragment
   7602..8030    +  rep_origin     f1 ori (sequence partly withheld): f1 bacteriophage origin of replication; arrow indicates direction of (+) strand synthesis
   8083..8187    +  promoter       AmpR promoter: bla
   8188..9048    +  CDS            AmpR: β-lactamase; bla; confers resistance to ampicillin, carbenicillin, and related antibiotics
   9219..9807    +  rep_origin     ori: high-copy-number ColE1/pMB1/pBR322/pUC origin of replication
   9990..10082   +  CDS            lacI (fragment): lac repressor; lacI; The lac repressor binds to the lac operator to inhibit transcription in E. coli. This inhibition can be relieved by adding lactose or isopropyl-β-D-thiogalactopyranoside (IPTG).
  10095..10116   +  protein_bind   CAP binding site: CAP binding activates transcription in the presence of cAMP. E. coli catabolite activator protein
  10131..10161   +  promoter       lac promoter: promoter for the E. coli lac operon
  10165..10187   +  protein_bind   lac operator (fragment): The lac repressor binds to the lac operator to inhibit transcription in E. coli. This inhibition can be relieved by adding lactose or isopropyl-β-D-thiogalactopyranoside (IPTG). lac repressor encoded by lacI
  10230..10248   +  promoter       T3 promoter: promoter for bacteriophage T3 RNA polymerase
  10276..10502   +  promoter       RSV promoter: Rous sarcoma virus enhancer/promoter
  10503..10683   +  LTR            5' LTR (truncated): truncated 5' long terminal repeat (LTR) from HIV-1
  10730..10855   +  misc_feature   HIV-1 Ψ: packaging signal of human immunodeficiency virus type 1
  10839..11202   +  CDS            HIV-1 gag (fragment): gag protein from human immunodeficiency virus 1; gag
  11348..11581   +  misc_feature   RRE: The Rev response element (RRE) of HIV-1 allows for Rev-dependent mRNA export from the nucleus to the cytoplasm.
  11958..11984   +  CDS            Rev (fragment): human immunodeficiency virus 1 (HIV-1) Rev protein; rev; enhances nuclear export of unspliced and incompletely spliced viral mRNAs
  11994..12111   +  misc_feature   cPPT/CTS: central polypurine tract and central termination sequence of HIV-1
  12180..12391   +  promoter       EF-1α core promoter: core promoter for human elongation factor EF-1α
>Addgene plasmid #112675 | pLenti-ABERA-P2A-Puro | addgene full sequence | sequence record 215671 | Addgene NGS Result
GTGTCGTGACGCGGGATCCGCCACCATGGATTACAAAGACGATGACGATAAGATGGCCCCAAAGAAGAAG
CGGAAGGTCGGTATCCACGGAGTCCCAGCAGCCAGTGAGGTCGAATTTAGTCATGAGTATTGGATGAGAC
ACGCCCTGACCCTTGCAAAACGCGCCTGGGATGAAAGGGAAGTCCCTGTGGGGGCCGTCCTTGTCCATAA
TAATCGAGTGATTGGAGAGGGCTGGAATCGCCCTATTGGAAGGCACGACCCCACTGCACACGCAGAGATT
ATGGCTCTCCGACAGGGTGGACTGGTAATGCAGAATTACCGGCTGATCGACGCCACCCTCTATGTCACTC
TTGAACCCTGTGTAATGTGCGCTGGCGCCATGATCCACAGCAGAATAGGAAGAGTCGTCTTCGGCGCTAG
AGATGCTAAAACTGGAGCTGCAGGGAGTTTGATGGATGTACTCCACCACCCCGGGATGAATCATCGGGTG
GAGATAACCGAAGGAATCCTGGCTGATGAATGCGCTGCTCTGTTGAGCGATTTCTTTAGGATGAGGAGGC
AGGAGATTAAGGCACAAAAGAAAGCTCAGAGCTCTACTGACAGTGGGGGGAGTTCCGGTGGATCTAGTGG
TAGCGAGACACCCGGGACTTCCGAAAGTGCTACCCCAGAATCATCCGGGGGGAGTTCAGGCGGAAGTTCT
GAAGTAGAGTTCTCTCACGAGTATTGGATGCGCCACGCACTGACACTGGCTAAGCGGGCAAGGGACGAAC
GAGAAGTCCCAGTCGGGGCTGTCCTCGTCTTGAATAATAGAGTTATTGGGGAGGGGTGGAACCGAGCTAT
TGGACTGCATGACCCAACTGCACACGCTGAAATTATGGCCTTGAGACAGGGCGGTCTCGTAATGCAGAAT
TATAGATTGATAGATGCTACTTTGTATGTGACTTTCGAGCCATGCGTCATGTGTGCCGGGGCAATGATCC
ACAGCAGAATTGGAAGGGTTGTATTCGGCGTCCGAAACGCTAAGACCGGGGCTGCCGGGTCTCTCATGGA
CGTCCTTCACTATCCTGGTATGAATCACCGAGTGGAAATTACCGAAGGAATCCTCGCTGACGAATGCGCA
GCCCTCCTCTGTTATTTCTTTCGGATGCCAAGACAGGTCTTTAATGCTCAGAAGAAAGCTCAGTCCTCCA
CTGACTCAGGTGGCTCCAGCGGTGGAAGCTCAGGATCTGAGACCCCAGGAACATCTGAGTCAGCCACTCC
TGAATCCTCAGGTGGTAGCTCTGGGGGGTCTGACAAGAAGTACAGCATCGGCCTGGCCATCGGCACCAAC
TCTGTGGGCTGGGCCGTGATCACCGACGAGTACAAGGTGCCCAGCAAGAAATTCAAGGTGCTGGGCAACA
CCGACCGGCACAGCATCAAGAAGAACCTGATCGGAGCCCTGCTGTTCGACAGCGGCGAAACAGCCGAGGC
CACCCGGCTGAAGAGAACCGCCAGAAGAAGATACACCAGACGGAAGAACCGGATCTGCTATCTGCAAGAG
ATCTTCAGCAACGAGATGGCCAAGGTGGACGACAGCTTCTTCCACAGACTGGAAGAGTCCTTCCTGGTGG
AAGAGGATAAGAAGCACGAGCGGCACCCCATCTTCGGCAACATCGTGGACGAGGTGGCCTACCACGAGAA
GTACCCCACCATCTACCACCTGAGAAAGAAACTGGTGGACAGCACCGACAAGGCCGACCTGCGGCTGATC
TATCTGGCCCTGGCCCACATGATCAAGTTCCGGGGCCACTTCCTGATCGAGGGCGACCTGAACCCCGACA
ACAGCGACGTGGACAAGCTGTTCATCCAGCTGGTGCAGACCTACAACCAGCTGTTCGAGGAAAACCCCAT
CAACGCCAGCGGCGTGGACGCCAAGGCCATCCTGTCTGCCAGACTGAGCAAGAGCAGACGGCTGGAAAAT
CTGATCGCCCAGCTGCCCGGCGAGAAGAAGAATGGCCTGTTCGGCAACCTGATTGCCCTGAGCCTGGGCC
TGACCCCCAACTTCAAGAGCAACTTCGACCTGGCCGAGGATGCCAAACTGCAGCTGAGCAAGGACACCTA
CGACGACGACCTGGACAACCTGCTGGCCCAGATCGGCGACCAGTACGCCGACCTGTTTCTGGCCGCCAAG
AACCTGTCCGACGCCATCCTGCTGAGCGACATCCTGAGAGTGAACACCGAGATCACCAAGGCCCCCCTGA
GCGCCTCTATGATCAAGAGATACGACGAGCACCACCAGGACCTGACCCTGCTGAAAGCTCTCGTGCGGCA
GCAGCTGCCTGAGAAGTACAAAGAGATTTTCTTCGACCAGAGCAAGAACGGCTACGCCGGCTACATTGAC
GGCGGAGCCAGCCAGGAAGAGTTCTACAAGTTCATCAAGCCCATCCTGGAAAAGATGGACGGCACCGAGG
AACTGCTCGTGAAGCTGAACAGAGAGGACCTGCTGCGGAAGCAGCGGACCTTCGACAACGGCAGCATCCC
CCACCAGATCCACCTGGGAGAGCTGCACGCCATTCTGCGGCGGCAGGAAGATTTTTACCCATTCCTGAAG
GACAACCGGGAAAAGATCGAGAAGATCCTGACCTTCCGCATCCCCTACTACGTGGGCCCTCTGGCCAGGG
GAAACAGCAGATTCGCCTGGATGACCAGAAAGAGCGAGGAAACCATCACCCCCTGGAACTTCGAGGAAGT
GGTGGACAAGGGCGCTTCCGCCCAGAGCTTCATCGAGCGGATGACCAACTTCGATAAGAACCTGCCCAAC
GAGAAGGTGCTGCCCAAGCACAGCCTGCTGTACGAGTACTTCACCGTGTATAACGAGCTGACCAAAGTGA
AATACGTGACCGAGGGAATGAGAAAGCCCGCCTTCCTGAGCGGCGAGCAGAAAAAGGCCATCGTGGACCT
GCTGTTCAAGACCAACCGGAAAGTGACCGTGAAGCAGCTGAAAGAGGACTACTTCAAGAAAATCGAGTGC
TTCGACTCCGTGGAAATCTCCGGCGTGGAAGATCGGTTCAACGCCTCCCTGGGCACATACCACGATCTGC
TGAAAATTATCAAGGACAAGGACTTCCTGGACAATGAGGAAAACGAGGACATTCTGGAAGATATCGTGCT
GACCCTGACACTGTTTGAGGACAGAGAGATGATCGAGGAACGGCTGAAAACCTATGCCCACCTGTTCGAC
GACAAAGTGATGAAGCAGCTGAAGCGGCGGAGATACACCGGCTGGGGCAGGCTGAGCCGGAAGCTGATCA
ACGGCATCCGGGACAAGCAGTCCGGCAAGACAATCCTGGATTTCCTGAAGTCCGACGGCTTCGCCAACAG
AAACTTCATGCAGCTGATCCACGACGACAGCCTGACCTTTAAAGAGGACATCCAGAAAGCCCAGGTGTCC
GGCCAGGGCGATAGCCTGCACGAGCACATTGCCAATCTGGCCGGCAGCCCCGCCATTAAGAAGGGCATCC
TGCAGACAGTGAAGGTGGTGGACGAGCTCGTGAAAGTGATGGGCCGGCACAAGCCCGAGAACATCGTGAT
CGAAATGGCCAGAGAGAACCAGACCACCCAGAAGGGACAGAAGAACAGCCGCGAGAGAATGAAGCGGATC
GAAGAGGGCATCAAAGAGCTGGGCAGCCAGATCCTGAAAGAACACCCCGTGGAAAACACCCAGCTGCAGA
ACGAGAAGCTGTACCTGTACTACCTGCAGAATGGGCGGGATATGTACGTGGACCAGGAACTGGACATCAA
CCGGCTGTCCGACTACGATGTGGACCATATCGTGCCTCAGAGCTTTCTGAAGGACGACTCCATCGACAAC
AAGGTGCTGACCAGAAGCGACAAGAACCGGGGCAAGAGCGACAACGTGCCCTCCGAAGAGGTCGTGAAGA
AGATGAAGAACTACTGGCGGCAGCTGCTGAACGCCAAGCTGATTACCCAGAGAAAGTTCGACAATCTGAC
CAAGGCCGAGAGAGGCGGCCTGAGCGAACTGGATAAGGCCGGCTTCATCAAGAGACAGCTGGTGGAAACC
CGGCAGATCACAAAGCACGTGGCACAGATCCTGGACTCCCGGATGAACACTAAGTACGACGAGAATGACA
AGCTGATCCGGGAAGTGAAAGTGATCACCCTGAAGTCCAAGCTGGTGTCCGATTTCCGGAAGGATTTCCA
GTTTTACAAAGTGCGCGAGATCAACAACTACCACCACGCCCACGACGCCTACCTGAACGCCGTCGTGGGA
ACCGCCCTGATCAAAAAGTACCCTAAGCTGGAAAGCGAGTTCGTGTACGGCGACTACAAGGTGTACGACG
TGCGGAAGATGATCGCCAAGAGCGAGCAGGAAATCGGCAAGGCTACCGCCAAGTACTTCTTCTACAGCAA
CATCATGAACTTTTTCAAGACCGAGATTACCCTGGCCAACGGCGAGATCCGGAAGCGGCCTCTGATCGAG
ACAAACGGCGAAACCGGGGAGATCGTGTGGGATAAGGGCCGGGATTTTGCCACCGTGCGGAAAGTGCTGA
GCATGCCCCAAGTGAATATCGTGAAAAAGACCGAGGTGCAGACAGGCGGCTTCAGCAAAGAGTCTATCCT
GCCCAAGAGGAACAGCGATAAGCTGATCGCCAGAAAGAAGGACTGGGACCCTAAGAAGTACGGCGGCTTC
GACAGCCCCACCGTGGCCTATTCTGTGCTGGTGGTGGCCAAAGTGGAAAAGGGCAAGTCCAAGAAACTGA
AGAGTGTGAAAGAGCTGCTGGGGATCACCATCATGGAAAGAAGCAGCTTCGAGAAGAATCCCATCGACTT
TCTGGAAGCCAAGGGCTACAAAGAAGTGAAAAAGGACCTGATCATCAAGCTGCCTAAGTACTCCCTGTTC
GAGCTGGAAAACGGCCGGAAGAGAATGCTGGCCTCTGCCGGCGAACTGCAGAAGGGAAACGAACTGGCCC
TGCCCTCCAAATATGTGAACTTCCTGTACCTGGCCAGCCACTATGAGAAGCTGAAGGGCTCCCCCGAGGA
TAATGAGCAGAAACAGCTGTTTGTGGAACAGCACAAGCACTACCTGGACGAGATCATCGAGCAGATCAGC
GAGTTCTCCAAGAGAGTGATCCTGGCCGACGCTAATCTGGACAAAGTGCTGTCCGCCTACAACAAGCACC
GGGATAAGCCCATCAGAGAGCAGGCCGAGAATATCATCCACCTGTTTACCCTGACCAATCTGGGAGCCCC
TGCCGCCTTCAAGTACTTTGACACCACCATCGACCGGAAGAGGTACACCAGCACCAAAGAGGTGCTGGAC
GCCACCCTGATCCACCAGAGCATCACCGGCCTGTACGAGACACGGATCGACCTGTCTCAGCTGGGAGGCG
ACAAGCGTCCTGCTGCTACTAAGAAAGCTGGTCAAGCTAAGAAAAAGAAAGCTAGCGGCAGCGGCGCCAC
CAACTTCAGCCTGCTGAAGCAGGCCGGCGACGTGGAGGAGAACCCCGGCCCCATGACCGAGTACAAGCCC
ACGGTGCGCCTCGCCACCCGCGACGACGTCCCCAGGGCCGTACGCACCCTCGCCGCCGCGTTCGCCGACT
ACCCCGCCACGCGCCACACCGTCGATCCGGACCGCCACATCGAGCGGGTCACCGAGCTGCAAGAACTCTT
CCTCACGCGCGTCGGGCTCGACATCGGCAAGGTGTGGGTCGCGGACGACGGCGCCGCGGTGGCGGTCTGG
ACCACGCCGGAGAGCGTCGAAGCGGGGGCGGTGTTCGCCGAGATCGGCCCGCGCATGGCCGAGTTGAGCG
GTTCCCGGCTGGCCGCGCAGCAACAGATGGAAGGCCTCCTGGCGCCGCACCGGCCCAAGGAGCCCGCGTG
GTTCCTGGCCACCGTCGGAGTCTCGCCCGACCACCAGGGCAAGGGTCTGGGCAGCGCCGTCGTGCTCCCC
GGAGTGGAGGCGGCCGAGCGCGCCGGGGTGCCCGCCTTCCTGGAGACCTCCGCGCCCCGCAACCTCCCCT
TCTACGAGCGGCTCGGCTTCACCGTCACCGCCGACGTCGAGGTGCCCGAAGGACCGCGCACCTGGTGCAT
GACCCGCAAGCCCGGTGCCTGAACGCGTTAAGTCGACAATCAACCTCTGGATTACAAAATTTGTGAAAGA
TTGACTGGTATTCTTAACTATGTTGCTCCTTTTACGCTATGTGGATACGCTGCTTTAATGCCTTTGTATC
ATGCTATTGCTTCCCGTATGGCTTTCATTTTCTCCTCCTTGTATAAATCCTGGTTGCTGTCTCTTTATGA
GGAGTTGTGGCCCGTTGTCAGGCAACGTGGCGTGGTGTGCACTGTGTTTGCTGACGCAACCCCCACTGGT
TGGGGCATTGCCACCACCTGTCAGCTCCTTTCCGGGACTTTCGCTTTCCCCCTCCCTATTGCCACGGCGG
AACTCATCGCCGCCTGCCTTGCCCGCTGCTGGACAGGGGCTCGGCTGTTGGGCACTGACAATTCCGTGGT
GTTGTCGGGGAAATCATCGTCCTTTCCTTGGCTGCTCGCCTGTGTTGCCACCTGGATTCTGCGCGGGACG
TCCTTCTGCTACGTCCCTTCGGCCCTCAATCCAGCGGACCTTCCTTCCCGCGGCCTGCTGCCGGCTCTGC
GGCCTCTTCCGCGTCTTCGCCTTCGCCCTCAGACGAGTCGGATCTCCCTTTGGGCCGCCTCCCCGCGTCG
ACTTTAAGACCAATGACTTACAAGGCAGCTGTAGATCTTAGCCACTTTTTAAAAGAAAAGGGGGGACTGG
AAGGGCTAATTCACTCCCAACGAAGACAAGATCTGCTTTTTGCTTGTACTGGGTCTCTCTGGTTAGACCA
GATCTGAGCCTGGGAGCTCTCTGGCTAACTAGGGAACCCACTGCTTAAGCCTCAATAAAGCTTGCCTTGA
GTGCTTCAAGTAGTGTGTGCCCGTCTGTTGTGTGACTCTGGTAACTAGAGATCCCTCAGACCCTTTTAGT
CAGTGTGGAAAATCTCTAGCAGTACGTATAGTAGTTCATGTCATCTTATTATTCAGTATTTATAACTTGC
AAAGAAATGAATATCAGAGAGTGAGAGGAACTTGTTTATTGCAGCTTATAATGGTTACAAATAAAGCAAT
AGCATCACAAATTTCACAAATAAAGCATTTTTTTCACTGCATTCTAGTTGTGGTTTGTCCAAACTCATCA
ATGTATCTTATCATGTCTGGCTCTAGCTATCCCGCCCCTAACTCCGCCCATCCCGCCCCTAACTCCGCCC
AGTTCCGCCCATTCTCCGCCCCATGGCTGACTAATTTTTTTTATTTATGCAGAGGCCGAGGCCGCCTCGG
CCTCTGAGCTATTCCAGAAGTAGTGAGGAGGCTTTTTTGGAGGCCTAGGGACGTACCCAATTCGCCCTAT
AGTGAGTCGTATTACGCGCGCTCACTGGCCGTCGTTTTACAACGTCGTGACTGGGAAAACCCTGGCGTTA
CCCAACTTAATCGCCTTGCAGCACATCCCCCTTTCGCCAGCTGGCGTAATAGCGAAGAGGCCCGCACCGA
TCGCCCTTCCCAACAGTTGCGCAGCCTGAATGGCGAATGGG
[124 nt withheld, positions 7602-7725]
C
[91 nt withheld, positions 7727-7817]
A
[49 nt withheld, positions 7819-7867]
CCTTTGACGTTGGAGTCCACGTTCTTT
[37 nt withheld, positions 7895-7931]
ACCCTATCTCGGTCTATTCTTTTGATTTATAAGGGATTTTGCCGATTTCGGCCTATTGGTTAAAAAATGA
GCTGATTTAACAAAAATTTAACGCGAATTTTAACAAAATATTAACGCTTACAATTTAGGTGGCACTTTTC
GGGGAAATGTGCGCGGAACCCCTATTTGTTTATTTTTCTAAATACATTCAAATATGTATCCGCTCATGAG
ACAATAACCCTGATAAATGCTTCAATAATATTGAAAAAGGAAGAGTATGAGTATTCAACATTTCCGTGTC
GCCCTTATTCCCTTTTTTGCGGCATTTTGCCTTCCTGTTTTTGCTCACCCAGAAACGCTGGTGAAAGTAA
AAGATGCTGAAGATCAGTTGGGTGCACGAGTGGGTTACATCGAACTGGATCTCAACAGCGGTAAGATCCT
TGAGAGTTTTCGCCCCGAAGAACGTTTTCCAATGATGAGCACTTTTAAAGTTCTGCTATGTGGCGCGGTA
TTATCCCGTATTGACGCCGGGCAAGAGCAACTCGGTCGCCGCATACACTATTCTCAGAATGACTTGGTTG
AGTACTCACCAGTCACAGAAAAGCATCTTACGGATGGCATGACAGTAAGAGAATTATGCAGTGCTGCCAT
AACCATGAGTGATAACACTGCGGCCAACTTACTTCTGACAACGATCGGAGGACCGAAGGAGCTAACCGCT
TTTTTGCACAACATGGGGGATCATGTAACTCGCCTTGATCGTTGGGAACCGGAGCTGAATGAAGCCATAC
CAAACGACGAGCGTGACACCACGATGCCTGTAGCAATGGCAACAACGTTGCGCAAACTATTAACTGGCGA
ACTACTTACTCTAGCTTCCCGGCAACAATTAATAGACTGGATGGAGGCGGATAAAGTTGCAGGACCACTT
CTGCGCTCGGCCCTTCCGGCTGGCTGGTTTATTGCTGATAAATCTGGAGCCGGTGAGCGTGGGTCTCGCG
GTATCATTGCAGCACTGGGGCCAGATGGTAAGCCCTCCCGTATCGTAGTTATCTACACGACGGGGAGTCA
GGCAACTATGGATGAACGAAATAGACAGATCGCTGAGATAGGTGCCTCACTGATTAAGCATTGGTAACTG
TCAGACCAAGTTTACTCATATATACTTTAGATTGATTTAAAACTTCATTTTTAATTTAAAAGGATCTAGG
TGAAGATCCTTTTTGATAATCTCATGACCAAAATCCCTTAACGTGAGTTTTCGTTCCACTGAGCGTCAGA
CCCCGTAGAAAAGATCAAAGGATCTTCTTGAGATCCTTTTTTTCTGCGCGTAATCTGCTGCTTGCAAACA
AAAAAACCACCGCTACCAGCGGTGGTTTGTTTGCCGGATCAAGAGCTACCAACTCTTTTTCCGAAGGTAA
CTGGCTTCAGCAGAGCGCAGATACCAAATACTGTTCTTCTAGTGTAGCCGTAGTTAGGCCACCACTTCAA
GAACTCTGTAGCACCGCCTACATACCTCGCTCTGCTAATCCTGTTACCAGTGGCTGCTGCCAGTGGCGAT
AAGTCGTGTCTTACCGGGTTGGACTCAAGACGATAGTTACCGGATAAGGCGCAGCGGTCGGGCTGAACGG
GGGGTTCGTGCACACAGCCCAGCTTGGAGCGAACGACCTACACCGAACTGAGATACCTACAGCGTGAGCT
ATGAGAAAGCGCCACGCTTCCCGAAGGGAGAAAGGCGGACAGGTATCCGGTAAGCGGCAGGGTCGGAACA
GGAGAGCGCACGAGGGAGCTTCCAGGGGGAAACGCCTGGTATCTTTATAGTCCTGTCGGGTTTCGCCACC
TCTGACTTGAGCGTCGATTTTTGTGATGCTCGTCAGGGGGGCGGAGCCTATGGAAAAACGCCAGCAACGC
GGCCTTTTTACGGTTCCTGGCCTTTTGCTGGCCTTTTGCTCACATGTTCTTTCCTGCGTTATCCCCTGAT
TCTGTGGATAACCGTATTACCGCCTTTGAGTGAGCTGATACCGCTCGCCGCAGCCGAACGACCGAGCGCA
GCGAGTCAGTGAGCGAGGAAGCGGAAGAGCGCCCAATACGCAAACCGCCTCTCCCCGCGCGTTGGCCGAT
TCATTAATGCAGCTGGCACGACAGGTTTCCCGACTGGAAAGCGGGCAGTGAGCGCAACGCAATTAATGTG
AGTTAGCTCACTCATTAGGCACCCCAGGCTTTACACTTTATGCTTCCGGCTCGTATGTTGTGTGGAATTG
TGAGCGGATAACAATTTCACACAGGAAACAGCTATGACCATGATTACGCCAAGCGCGCAATTAACCCTCA
CTAAAGGGAACAAAAGCTGGAGCTGCAAGCTTAATGTAGTCTTATGCAATACTCTTGTAGTCTTGCAACA
TGGTAACGATGAGTTAGCAACATGCCTTACAAGGAGAGAAAAAGCACCGTGCATGCCGATTGGTGGAAGT
AAGGTGGTACGATCGTGCCTTATTAGGAAGGCAACAGACGGGTCTGACATGGATTGGACGAACCACTGAA
TTGCCGCATTGCAGAGATATTGTATTTAAGTGCCTAGCTCGATACATAAACGGGTCTCTCTGGTTAGACC
AGATCTGAGCCTGGGAGCTCTCTGGCTAACTAGGGAACCCACTGCTTAAGCCTCAATAAAGCTTGCCTTG
AGTGCTTCAAGTAGTGTGTGCCCGTCTGTTGTGTGACTCTGGTAACTAGAGATCCCTCAGACCCTTTTAG
TCAGTGTGGAAAATCTCTAGCAGTGGCGCCCGAACAGGGACTTGAAAGCGAAAGGGAAACCAGAGGAGCT
CTCTCGACGCAGGACTCGGCTTGCTGAAGCGCGCACGGCAAGAGGCGAGGGGCGGCGACTGGTGAGTACG
CCAAAAATTTTGACTAGCGGAGGCTAGAAGGAGAGAGATGGGTGCGAGAGCGTCAGTATTAAGCGGGGGA
GAATTAGATCGCGATGGGAAAAAATTCGGTTAAGGCCAGGGGGAAAGAAAAAATATAAATTAAAACATAT
AGTATGGGCAAGCAGGGAGCTAGAACGATTCGCAGTTAATCCTGGCCTGTTAGAAACATCAGAAGGCTGT
AGACAAATACTGGGACAGCTACAACCATCCCTTCAGACAGGATCAGAAGAACTTAGATCATTATATAATA
CAGTAGCAACCCTCTATTGTGTGCATCAAAGGATAGAGATAAAAGACACCAAGGAAGCTTTAGACAAGAT
AGAGGAAGAGCAAAACAAAAGTAAGACCACCGCACAGCAAGCGGCCGCTGATCTTCAGACCTGGAGGAGG
AGATATGAGGGACAATTGGAGAAGTGAATTATATAAATATAAAGTAGTAAAAATTGAACCATTAGGAGTA
GCACCCACCAAGGCAAAGAGAAGAGTGGTGCAGAGAGAAAAAAGAGCAGTGGGAATAGGAGCTTTGTTCC
TTGGGTTCTTGGGAGCAGCAGGAAGCACTATGGGCGCAGCGTCAATGACGCTGACGGTACAGGCCAGACA
ATTATTGTCTGGTATAGTGCAGCAGCAGAACAATTTGCTGAGGGCTATTGAGGCGCAACAGCATCTGTTG
CAACTCACAGTCTGGGGCATCAAGCAGCTCCAGGCAAGAATCCTGGCTGTGGAAAGATACCTAAAGGATC
AACAGCTCCTGGGGATTTGGGGTTGCTCTGGAAAACTCATTTGCACCACTGCTGTGCCTTGGAATGCTAG
TTGGAGTAATAAATCTCTGGAACAGATTTGGAATCACACGACCTGGATGGAGTGGGACAGAGAAATTAAC
AATTACACAAGCTTAATACACTCCTTAATTGAAGAATCGCAAAACCAGCAAGAAAAGAATGAACAAGAAT
TATTGGAATTAGATAAATGGGCAAGTTTGTGGAATTGGTTTAACATAACAAATTGGCTGTGGTATATAAA
ATTATTCATAATGATAGTAGGAGGCTTGGTAGGTTTAAGAATAGTTTTTGCTGTACTTTCTATAGTGAAT
AGAGTTAGGCAGGGATATTCACCATTATCGTTTCAGACCCACCTCCCAACCCCGAGGGGACCCAGACCAC
AATTTTAAAAGAAAAGGGGGGATTGGGGGGTACAGTGCAGGGGAAAGAATAGTAGACATAATAGCAACAG
ACATACAAACTAAAGAATTACAAAAACAAATTACAAAAATTCAAAATTTTCGGGTTTATTACAGGGACAG
CAGAGATCCACTTTGGCGCCGGCTCGAGTGGCTCCGGTGCCCGTCAGTGGGCAGAGCGCACATCGCCCAC
AGTCCCCGAGAAGTTGGGGGGAGGGGTCGGCAATTGAACCGGTGCCTAGAGAAGGTGGCGCGGGGTAAAC
TGGGAAAGTGATGTCGTGTACTGGCTCCGCCTTTTTCCCGAGGGTGGGGGAGAACCGTATATAAGTGCAG
TAGTCGCCGTGAACGTTCTTTTTCGCAACGGGTTTGCCGCCAGAACACAG
